>Addgene plasmid #202233 | pBC069 | addgene full sequence | sequence record 418867 | Addgene NGS Result
TTAATTAAAGCGGATAACAATTTCACACAGGAGGCCGCCTAGGCCGCGGCCGCGCGAATTTGCCGAATTC
GGATCCGGAGGGAGTGTGGGCGGACAATAAAGTCTTAAACTGAACAAAATAGATCTAAACTATGACAATA
AAGTCTTAAACTAGACAGAATAGTTGTAAACTGAAATCAGTCCAGTTATGCTGTGAAAAAGCATACTGGA
CTTTTGTTATGGCTAAAGCAAACTCTTCATTTTCTGAAGTGCAAATTGCCCGTCGTATTAAAGAGGGGCG
TGGCGCTGCAAGAATTCAAGCTTGGAGGACTCCTGTTGATAGATCCAGTAATGACCTCAGAACTCCATCT
GGATTTGTTCAGAACGCTCGGTTGCCGCCGGGCGTTTTTTATTGGTGAGAATCCAAGCTAGACTGCGATG
AGTGGCAGGGCGGGGCGTAATTTCTTAAGGCAGTTATTGGTGCCCTTAAACGCCTGGGGTAATGACTCTC
TAGCTTGAGGCATCAAATAAAACGAAAGGCTCAGTCGAAAGACTGGGCCTTTCGTTTTATCTGTTGTTTG
TCGGTGAACGCTCTCCTGAGTAGGACAAATCCGCCCGCCGCTGCAAGAATTCAAGCTTGGAGGAAGTTCC
TATACTTTCTAGAGAATAGGAACTTCGGAATAGGAACTTCAAGATCCCCTGATTCCCTTTGTCAACAGCA
ATGGATCGAATTGACATAAGCCTGTTCGGTTCGTAAACTGTAATGCAAGTAGCGTATGCGCTCACGCAAC
TGGTCCAGAACCTTGACCGAACGCAGCGGTGGTAACGGCGCAGTGGCGGTTTTCATGGCTTGTTATGACT
GTTTTTTTGTACAGTCTATGCCTCGGGCATCCAAGCAGCAAGCGCGTTACGCCGTGGGTCGATGTTTGAT
GTTATGGAGCAGCAACGATGTTACGCAGCAGCAACGATGTTACGCAGCAGGGCAGTCGCCCTAAAACAAA
GTTAGGTGGCTCAAGTATGGGCATCATTCGCACATGTAGGCTCGGCCCTGACCAAGTCAAATCCATGCGG
GCTGCTCTTGATCTTTTCGGTCGTGAGTTCGGAGACGTAGCCACCTACTCCCAACATCAGCCGGACTCCG
ATTACCTCGGGAACTTGCTCCGTAGTAAGACATTCATCGCGCTTGCTGCCTTCGACCAAGAAGCGGTTGT
TGGCGCTCTCGCGGCTTACGTTCTGCCCAAGTTTGAGCAGCCGCGTAGTGAGATCTATATCTATGATCTC
GCAGTCTCCGGCGAGCACCGGAGGCAGGGCATTGCCACCGCGCTCATCAATCTCCTCAAGCATGAGGCCA
ACGCGCTTGGTGCTTATGTGATCTACGTGCAAGCAGATTACGGTGACGATCCCGCAGTGGCTCTCTATAC
AAAGTTGGGCATACGGGAAGAAGTGATGCACTTTGATATCGACCCAAGTACCGCCACCTAACAATTCGTT
CAAGCCGAGATCGGCTTCCCGGCCGCGGAGTTGTTCGGTAAATTGTCACAACGCCGCGGCCAATTCGATC
TAGAATTCCATTGAGTAAGTTTTTAAGCACATCAGCTTCAAAAGCGCTCTGAAGTTCCTATACTTTCTAG
AGAATAGGAACTTCGGAATAGGTACTTCCGCTACTAGAATTCGAGCGGGGAATTTTTGACAATTAATCAT
CGGCTCGTATAATGTGTGGAATTGTGAGCGGATAACAATTTTCACACAGGAAACAGCTAAATGGTGAGTA
AAGGTGAAGAGTTGATTAAAGAGAACATGCATATGAAGTTATACATGGAGGGAACTGTCAATAATCACCA
CTTTAAGTGTACATCAGAGGGTGAGGGAAAGCCATACGAGGGAACCCAAACTATGAGAATCAAAGTAGTG
GAGGGAGGTCCTCTTCCATTTGCTTTTGATATACTAGCAACAAGTTTCATGTATGGTTCCAGGACCTTCA
TTAACCATACTCAGGGAATCCCTGACTTCTTTAAACAGTCTTTTCCTGAAGGTTTTACATGGGAGAGGGT
TACCACTTACGAGGACGGTGGAGTCTTGACAGCAACCCAGGACACTTCATTACAAGATGGATGCCTAATA
TACAATGTGAAAATTAGGGGTGTGAATTTCCCTAGTAACGGACCAGTTATGCAGAAGAAAACACTAGGTT
GGGAAGCTAATACTGAAATGTTGTACCCTGCCGACGGAGGTTTAGAAGGTAGATCCGACATGGCCCTTAA
GCTAGTCGGAGGTGGACACTTGATCTGTAACTTTAAAACCACATATAGGTCTAAGAAGCCAGCAAAGAAT
CTAAAAATGCCTGGTGTTTACTATGTGGACCATAGACTAGAAAGGATAAAAGAAGCAGACAAAGAAACTT
ACGTGGAGCAACATGAGGTCGCCGTCGCTAGGTATTGCGACTTACCTTCCAAGCTAGGTCACAAATTGAA
CGCTTAATTAGCTGAGCTTGGACTCCTGTTGATAGATCCAGTAATGACCTCAGAACTCCATCTGGATTTG
TTCAGAACGCTCGGTTGCCGCCGGGCGTTTTTTATTGGTGAGAATCTCCCGCTTTACGAATTCCCATGGG
GAGCATGCGGAGTTACGTCATCCCCACCTTCCGCTGCGTTCTTCATCGATGCCCGCTTAGTGATATGCTT
AAAACTCCAAGCACAGCCTTCTCCCCGGCAAGTACAACTGAGCGAGTTCTCGAATCTAGCATTAATGATG
ACTAGACAGTTCGGCCTCCTGCTGGCGATCATTAATGCAACTGTGTCCTATATAGCTACGTTAGGTGTTC
ATTAATGTAACCGCAAGGCTGGAAGTGAAACGTCAGACCCAGGGGATGCTGGTTGTCATTGCCCCTCCTT
CCTCTAAGTGATAAGGTTACTTCCTCTAAATGACCAAGCAGGGTATCTAATCCTGTTAACGCTCGCTCAG
AGAATTCGCATGCGGAGTCGAGGGAGAACCAGATAAGTGAAATCTAGTTCCAAACTATTTTGTCATTTTT
AATTTTCGTATTAGCTTACGACGCTACACCCAGTTCCCATCTATTTTGTCACTCTTCCCTAAATAATCCT
TAAAAACTCCATTTCCACCCCTCCCAGTTCCCAACTATTTTGTCCGCCCACACGCTGAGCGAATTCCACG
CTTGTGGAATTCCTCGAGGGAGTTCACATATACCTGCCGTTCACTATTATTTAGTGAAATGAGATATTAT
GATATTTTCTGAATTGTGATTAAAAAGGCAACTTTATGCCCATGCAACAGAAACTATAAAAAATACAGAG
AATGAAAAGAAACAGATAGATTTTTTAGTTCTTTAGGCCCGTAGTCTGCAAATCCTTTTATGATTTTCTA
TCAAACAAAAGAGGAAAATAGACCAGTTGCAATCCAAACGAGAGTCTAATAGAATGAGGTCGAAAAGTAA
ATCGCGCGGGTTTGTTACTGATAAAGCAGGCAAGACCTAAAATGTGTAAAGGGCAAAGTGTATACTTTGG
CGTCACCCCTTACATATTTTAGGTCTTTTTTTATTGTGCGTAACTAACTTGCCATCTTCAAACAGGAGGG
CTGGAAGAAGCAGACCGCTAACACAGTACATAAAAAAGGAGACATGAACGATGAACATCAAAAAGTTTGC
AAAACAAGCAACAGTATTAACCTTTACTACCGCACTGCTGGCAGGAGGCGCAACTCAAGCGTTTGCGAAA
GAAACGAACCAAAAGCCATATAAGGAAACATACGGCATTTCCCATATTACACGCCATGATATGCTGCAAA
TCCCTGAACAGCAAAAAAATGAAAAATATCAAGTTCCTGAATTCGATTCGTCCACAATTAAAAATATCTC
TTCTGCAAAAGGCCTGGACGTTTGGGACAGCTGGCCATTACAAAACGCTGACGGCACTGTCGCAAACTAT
CACGGCTACCACATCGTCTTTGCATTAGCCGGAGATCCTAAAAATGCGGATGACACATCGATTTACATGT
TCTATCAAAAAGTCGGCGAAACTTCTATTGACAGCTGGAAAAACGCTGGCCGCGTCTTTAAAGACAGCGA
CAAATTCGATGCAAATGATTCTATCCTAAAAGACCAAACACAAGAATGGTCAGGTTCAGCCACATTTACA
TCTGACGGAAAAATCCGTTTATTCTACACTGATTTCTCCGGTAAACATTACGGCAAACAAACACTGACAA
CTGCACAAGTTAACGTATCAGCATCAGACAGCTCTTTGAACATCAACGGTGTAGAGGATTATAAATCAAT
CTTTGACGGTGACGGAAAAACGTATCAAAATGTACAGCAGTTCATCGATGAAGGCAACTACAGCTCAGGC
GACAACCATACGCTGAGAGATCCTCACTACGTAGAAGATAAAGGCCACAAATACTTAGTATTTGAAGCAA
ACACTGGAACTGAAGATGGCTACCAAGGCGAAGAATCTTTATTTAACAAAGCATACTATGGCAAAAGCAC
ATCATTCTTCCGTCAAGAAAGTCAAAAACTTCTGCAAAGCGATAAAAAACGCACGGCTGAGTTAGCAAAC
GGCGCTCTCGGTATGATTGAGCTAAACGATGATTACACACTGAAAAAAGTGATGAAACCGCTGATTGCAT
CTAACACAGTAACAGATGAAATTGAACGCGCGAACGTCTTTAAAATGAACGGCAAATGGTACCTGTTCAC
TGACTCCCGCGGATCAAAAATGACGATTGACGGCATTACGTCTAACGATATTTACATGCTTGGTTATGTT
TCTAATTCTTTAACTGGCCCATACAAGCCGCTGAACAAAACTGGCCTTGTGTTAAAAATGGATCTTGATC
CTAACGATGTAACCTTTACTTACTCACACTTCGCTGTACCTCAAGCGAAAGGAAACAATGTCGTGATTAC
AAGCTATATGACAAACAGAGGATTCTACGCAGACAAACAATCAACGTTTGCGCCAAGCTTCCTGCTGAAC
ATCAAAGGCAAGAAAACATCTGTTGTCAAAGACAGCATCCTTGAACAAGGACAATTAACAGTTAACAAAT
AAATTCGCTGAGCGAGGATGCACATGTGACCGAGGGAAGCTTGCGGCCGCGTCGTGACTGGGAAAACCCT
GGCGACTAGTCTTGGACTCCTGTTGATAGATCCAGTAATGACCTCAGAACTCCATCTGGATTTGTTCAGA
ACGCTCGGTTGCCGCCGGGCGTTTTTTATTGGTGAGAATCCAGGGGTCCCCAATAATTACGATTTAAATT
TGTGTCTCAAAATCTCTGATGTTACATTGCACAAGATAAAAATATATCATCATGAACAATAAAACTGTCT
GCTTACATAAACAGTAATACAAGGGGTGTTATGAGCCATATTCAGCGTGAAACGAGCTGTAGCCGTCCGC
GTCTGAACAGCAACATGGATGCGGATCTGTATGGCTATAAATGGGCGCGTGATAACGTGGGTCAGAGCGG
CGCGACCATTTATCGTCTGTATGGCAAACCGGATGCGCCGGAACTGTTTCTGAAACATGGCAAAGGCAGC
GTGGCGAACGATGTGACCGATGAAATGGTGCGTCTGAACTGGCTGACCGAATTTATGCCGCTGCCGACCA
TTAAACATTTTATTCGCACCCCGGATGATGCGTGGCTGCTGACCACCGCGATTCCGGGCAAAACCGCGTT
TCAGGTGCTGGAAGAATATCCGGATAGCGGCGAAAACATTGTGGATGCGCTGGCCGTGTTTCTGCGTCGT
CTGCATAGCATTCCGGTGTGCAACTGCCCGTTTAACAGCGATCGTGTGTTTCGTCTGGCCCAGGCGCAGA
GCCGTATGAACAACGGCCTGGTGGATGCGAGCGATTTTGATGATGAACGTAACGGCTGGCCGGTGGAACA
GGTGTGGAAAGAAATGCATAAACTGCTGCCGTTTAGCCCGGATAGCGTGGTGACCCACGGCGATTTTAGC
CTGGATAACCTGATTTTCGATGAAGGCAAACTGATTGGCTGCATTGATGTGGGCCGTGTGGGCATTGCGG
ATCGTTATCAGGATCTGGCCATTCTGTGGAACTGCCTGGGCGAATTTAGCCCGAGCCTGCAAAAACGTCT
GTTTCAGAAATATGGCATTGATAATCCGGATATGAACAAACTGCAATTTCATCTGATGCTGGATGAATTT
TTCTAATAATTAATTGGACCGCGGTCCGCGCGTTGTCCTTTTCCGCTGCATAACCCTGCTTCGGGGTCAT
TATAGCGATTTTTTCGGTATATCCATCCTTTTTCGCACGATATACAGGATTTTGCCAAAGGGTTCGTGTA
GACTTTCCTTGGTGTATCCAACGGCGTCAGCCGGGCAGGATAGGTGAAGTAGGCCCACCCGCGAGCGGGT
GTTCCTTCTTCACTGTCCCTTATTCGCACCTGGCGGTGCTCAACGGGAATCCTGCTCTGCGAGGCTGGCC
GTAGGCCGGCCGATCTGAAGATCAGCAGTTCAACCTGTTGATAGTACGTACTAAGCTCTCATGTTTCACG
TACTAAGCTCTCATGTTTAACGTACTAAGCTCTCATGTTTAACGAACTAAACCCTCATGGCTAACGTACT
AAGCTCTCATGGCTAACGTACTAAGCTCTCATGTTTCACGTACTAAGCTCTCATGTTTGAACAATAAAAT
TAATATAAATCAGCAACTTAAATAGCCTCTAAGGTTTTAAGTTTTATAAGAAAAAAAAGAATATATAAGG
CTTTTAAAGCCTTTAAGGTTTAACGGTTGTGGACAACAAGCCAGGGATGTAACGCACTGAGAAGCCCTTA
GAGCCTCTCAAAGCAATTTTGAGTGACACAGGAACACTTAACGGCTGACATGGGGCGCGCCCAGCTGTCT
AGGGCGGCGGATTTGTCCTACTCAGGAGAGCGTTCACCGACAAACAACAGATAAAACGAAAGGCCCAGTC
TTTCGACTGAGCCTTTCGTTTTATTTGATGCCT
Features (pLannotate 1.2.2; 21 found; start..end, strand, type, name):
     85..284     -  mobile_element Tn7R (fragment): mini-Tn7 element (right end of the Tn7 transposon) Tn7
    308..402     +  terminator     lambda t0 terminator: transcription terminator from phage lambda
    412..441     +  CDS            CmR (fragment): chloramphenicol acetyltransferase confers resistance to chloramphenicol
    504..590     +  terminator     rrnB T1 terminator: Escherichia coli rrnB; transcription terminator T1 from the E. coli rrnB gene
    623..670     -  protein_bind   FRT: FLP-mediated recombination occurs in the 8-bp core sequence TCTAGAAA (Turan and Bode, 2011). FLP recombinase from the Saccharomyces cerevisiae 2μ plasmid
    711..739     +  promoter       Pc promoter: intI1 (promoter lies within the coding sequence); class 1 integron promoter
    928..1461    +  CDS            GmR: gentamycin acetyltransferase; aacC1; confers resistance to gentamycin
   1591..1624    -  protein_bind   FRT (minimal): supports FLP-mediated excision but not integration (Turan and Bode, 2011) FLP recombinase from the Saccharomyces cerevisiae 2μ plasmid
   1666..1694    +  promoter       tac promoter: strong E. coli promoter; hybrid between the trp and lac UV5 promoters
   1702..1718    +  protein_bind   lac operator: The lac repressor binds to the lac operator to inhibit transcription in E. coli. This inhibition can be relieved by adding lactose or isopropyl-β-D-thiogalactopyranoside (IPTG). lac repressor encoded by lacI
   1741..2451    +  CDS            rsTagRFP: rsTagRFP is a photoswitchable red fluorescent protein published in 2012, derived from Entacmaea quadricolor. It has high acid sensitivity.
   2471..2565    +  terminator     lambda t0 terminator: transcription terminator from phage lambda
   2967..3132    -  mobile_element Tn7L: mini-Tn7 element (left end of the Tn7 transposon) Tn7
   3175..3620    +  promoter       sacB promoter: sacR; sacB promoter and control region
   3621..5042    +  CDS            SacB: secreted levansucrase that renders bacterial growth sensitive to sucrose; Bacillus subtilis sacB; negative selection marker
   5090..5114    +  CDS            lacZα (fragment): LacZα fragment of β-galactosidase; lacZ fragment
   5125..5219    +  terminator     lambda t0 terminator: transcription terminator from phage lambda
   5351..6163    +  CDS            aphA1: KKA1_ECOLX - Also known as nptI. Protein inferred from homology: Swiss-Prot protein existence level 3. Resistance to kanamycin and structurally-related aminoglycosides, including amikacin. From Escherichia coli.
   6333..6441    +  oriT           oriT: incP origin of transfer
   6452..6840    +  rep_origin     R6K γ ori: γ replication origin from E. coli plasmid R6K; requires the R6K initiator protein pi for replication
   6871..6957    -  terminator     rrnB T1 terminator: Escherichia coli rrnB; transcription terminator T1 from the E. coli rrnB gene
