[The description below was written by a language model from this plasmid's Addgene catalogue record and pLannotate feature annotations shown in this document.]
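Description:
pBC069 is a low-copy mini-Tn7 delivery plasmid (6,963 nt sequence record) built on the pBCC088 backbone. The record describes it as a "Level 2" assembly for placing a strain-specific DNA barcode, bc096, into a bacterial chromosome by Tn7 insertion. It replicates from the R6K γ origin, which depends on the pi initiator protein, so it can only be maintained in pir-carrying hosts. One such host is the diaminopimelic acid-auxotrophic E. coli strain BW29427, named in the record. In recipients lacking pi it behaves as a suicide vector. An incP oriT allows conjugative mobilisation. The backbone carries kanamycin resistance (aphA1) for propagation. It also carries sacB under its native promoter, which confers sucrose sensitivity and so allows counter-selection against cells that retain the backbone.

The transposable cargo lies between the Tn7R and Tn7L ends. It comprises a gentamicin acetyltransferase gene driven by the class 1 integron Pc promoter and flanked by FRT sites, so the marker could be excised by FLP recombinase after integration. Next to it is a red fluorescent protein gene under a tac promoter with a lac operator. The annotation tool calls this gene rsTagRFP, whereas the depositor describes it as tagRFP. Lambda t0 and rrnB T1 terminators insulate the units. The synthetic bc096 barcode is not annotated in the feature table; it may lie in the unannotated stretch between the reporter's terminator and Tn7L, but the record does not give its position. No Tn7 transposase genes are annotated, so transposition functions would presumably have to be supplied separately. The associated publication concerns chromosomal barcodes for tracking near-isogenic bacterial strains simultaneously within plant microbiota.
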