Addgene plasmid #202233: pBC069
Purpose: Level 2 for strain-specific barcode DNA tag with bc096 through Tn7 bacterial insertion, Gentamicin selectable marker and tagRFP fluorescent marker
Depositing lab: Paul Schulze-Lefert. Depositing organization: Max Planck Institute for Plant Breeding Research. Publication: Chromosomal barcodes for simultaneous tracking of near-isogenic bacterial strains in plant microbiota. Ordon J, Thouin J, Nakano RT, Ma KW, Zhang P, Huettel B, Garrido-Oter R, Schulze-Lefert P. Nat Microbiol. 2024 Apr;9(4):1117-1129. doi: 10.1038/s41564-024-01619-8. Epub 2024 Mar 19. PubMed 38503974.
Backbone
  Vector backbone: pBCC088
  Vector type: Bacterial Expression
  Selectable markers: Gentamicin
Growth in bacteria
  Bacterial resistance: Kan + DAP
  Growth temperature: 37°C
  Growth strain: E.coli BW29427
  Growth instructions: Requires media that contains DAP. A supplement
  Copy number: Low Copy
Gene/Insert
  Gene/Insert name: bc096
  Species: Synthetic
  Cloning method: Restriction Enzyme; 5′ cloning site unknown (unknown if destroyed)
Terms and licenses: Academic/Nonprofit Terms; Industry Terms: Not Available to Industry
Depositor comments: This plasmid can be transformed into E. coli BW29427 supplemented with 50 µg/mL of diaminopimelic acid (DAP) or any Pir1 strain. Please visit https://doi.org/10.1101/2023.04.20.537712 for bioRxiv preprint.
How to cite: pBC069 was a gift from Paul Schulze-Lefert (Addgene plasmid # 202233 ; http://n2t.net/addgene:202233 ; RRID:Addgene_202233)
